Addgene plasmid #71236: pLV hU6-sgRNA hUbC-dCas9-KRAB-T2a-Puro
Purpose: Express sgRNA and dCas9-KRAB from lentiviral vector
Depositing lab: Charles Gersbach. Depositing organization: Duke University. Publication: Highly specific epigenome editing by CRISPR-Cas9 repressors for silencing of distal regulatory elements. Thakore PI, D'Ippolito AM, Song L, Safi A, Shivakumar NK, Kabadi AM, Reddy TE, Crawford GE, Gersbach CA. Nat Methods. 2015 Dec;12(12):1143-9. doi: 10.1038/nmeth.3630. Epub 2015 Oct 26. PubMed 26501517.
Backbone
  Vector backbone: FUGW
  Total vector size (bp): 15000
  Vector type: Lentiviral, CRISPR
  Selectable markers: Puromycin
Growth in bacteria
  Bacterial resistance: Ampicillin, 100 μg/mL
  Growth temperature: 37°C
  Growth strain: NEB Stable
  Copy number: High Copy
Gene/Insert 1
  Gene/Insert name: humanized dCas9-KRAB T2A Puro
  Species: S. Pyogenes
  Mutation: D10A and H840A
  Tag / fusion protein: Flag (N terminal on insert)
Gene/Insert 2
  Gene/Insert name: sgRNA
Terms and licenses: Academic/Nonprofit Terms; Industry Terms: Not Available to Industry
Depositor comments: Note: DNA prep concentrations may be low due to the size of this plasmid, so working with low copy protocols, higher starting volumes, or fresh transformants is recommended.
How to cite: pLV hU6-sgRNA hUbC-dCas9-KRAB-T2a-Puro was a gift from Charles Gersbach (Addgene plasmid # 71236 ; http://n2t.net/addgene:71236 ; RRID:Addgene_71236)
