[The description below was written by a language model from this plasmid's Addgene catalogue record, the feature table of its GenBank file and pLannotate feature annotations shown in this document.]
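Description:
pLV hU6-sgRNA hUbC-dCas9-KRAB-T2a-Puro is an all-in-one lentiviral CRISPR interference vector of roughly 15 kb, built on the FUGW backbone, that delivers both a guide RNA and a dCas9-based transcriptional repressor. It is propagated in E. coli through a high-copy ColE1/pUC-type origin with ampicillin selection. The backbone also carries an f1 origin and an SV40/EM7-driven bleomycin/Zeocin resistance cassette lying outside the viral genome. The transfer cassette has a third-generation layout. A CMV enhancer/promoter fused to a truncated HIV-1 5' LTR drives genomic RNA production in packaging cells. It is followed by the Ψ packaging signal, a gag fragment, the RRE for Rev-dependent export and the cPPT/CTS, with a WPRE and a truncated 3' LTR plus bGH polyadenylation signal at the far end.

Between the viral elements sit two divergently oriented expression units. A human U6 Pol III promoter on the reverse strand drives an S. pyogenes sgRNA scaffold; the record does not specify a target-specific spacer. The human ubiquitin C promoter drives a humanized, N-terminally 3xFLAG-tagged Cas9 carrying the nuclease-inactivating D10A and H840A mutations. This dCas9 is fused to the KRAB repression domain of ZNF10 and linked through a T2A self-cleaving peptide to puromycin N-acetyltransferase, so transduced cells can be selected with puromycin. Two loxP sites flank the sgRNA and dCas9-KRAB units, which in principle would allow Cre-mediated excision, although the record does not comment on this. The construct is used for stable, guide-directed epigenetic silencing of promoters and distal regulatory elements in mammalian cells. The accompanying GenBank record covers only an 821 bp segment spanning the gRNA scaffold, U6 promoter and part of the UbC promoter, consistent with the full annotation.
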