Features (pLannotate 1.2.2; 38 found; start..end, strand, type, name):
    436..454     -  misc_feature   MCS (fragment): pUC18/19 multiple cloning site
    463..528     +  CDS            3xFLAG: three tandem FLAG® epitope tags, followed by an enterokinase cleavage site
    565..4668    +  CDS            Cas9: Cas9 (Csn1) endonuclease from the Streptococcus pyogenes Type II CRISPR/Cas system generates RNA-guided double strand breaks in DNA
   4735..4929    +  CDS            KRAB: Krüppel-associated box (KRAB) transcriptional repression domain from the human zinc finger protein ZNF10 (Margolin et al., 1994)
   5077..5676    +  CDS            PuroR (fragment): puromycin N-acetyltransferase; pac from Streptomyces; confers resistance to puromycin
   5730..5763    +  protein_bind   loxP: Cre-mediated recombination occurs in the 8-bp core sequence (GCATACAT). Cre recombinase
   5764..5788    +  misc_feature   MCS (fragment): pBluescript multiple cloning site
   5788..6376    +  misc_feature   WPRE: woodchuck hepatitis virus posttranscriptional regulatory element
   6313..6894    +  CDS            nef (fragment): NEF_HV1H2 - Experimental evidence at protein level: Swiss-Prot protein existence level 1. Extracellular Nef protein targets CD4(+) T-lymphocytes for apoptosis by interacting with CXCR4 surface receptors. From Human immunodeficiency virus type 1 group M subtype B (isolate HXB2) (HIV-1).
   6901..7081    +  LTR            5' LTR (truncated): truncated 5' long terminal repeat (LTR) from HIV-1
   7113..7337    +  polyA_signal   bGH poly(A) signal: bovine growth hormone polyadenylation signal
   7341..7362    +  promoter       SV40 promoter (fragment): SV40 enhancer and early promoter
   7383..7811    +  rep_origin     f1 ori (sequence partly withheld): f1 bacteriophage origin of replication; arrow indicates direction of (+) strand synthesis
   7825..8154    +  promoter       SV40 promoter: SV40 enhancer and early promoter
   8202..8249    +  promoter       EM7 promoter: synthetic bacterial promoter&nbsp
   8268..8642    +  CDS            BleoR: antibiotic-binding protein; Sh ble from Streptoalloteichus hindustanus; confers resistance to bleomycin, phleomycin, and Zeocin™
   8652..8777    +  CDS            ble (fragment): BLE_KLEPN - Experimental evidence at protein level: Swiss-Prot protein existence level 1. Binding protein with a strong affinity to the bleomycin family of antibiotics. Binds to CL990; an antimitotic-antibiotic compound. From Klebsiella pneumoniae.
   8772..8893    +  polyA_signal   SV40 poly(A) signal: SV40 polyadenylation signal
   8964..8986    -  protein_bind   lac operator (fragment): The lac repressor binds to the lac operator to inhibit transcription in E. coli. This inhibition can be relieved by adding lactose or isopropyl-β-D-thiogalactopyranoside (IPTG). lac repressor encoded by lacI
   8990..9020    -  promoter       lac promoter: promoter for the E. coli lac operon
   9035..9056    -  protein_bind   CAP binding site: CAP binding activates transcription in the presence of cAMP. E. coli catabolite activator protein
   9069..9161    -  CDS            lacI (fragment): lac repressor; lacI; The lac repressor binds to the lac operator to inhibit transcription in E. coli. This inhibition can be relieved by adding lactose or isopropyl-β-D-thiogalactopyranoside (IPTG).
   9344..9932    -  rep_origin     ori: high-copy-number ColE1/pMB1/pBR322/pUC origin of replication
  10103..10963   -  CDS            AmpR: β-lactamase; bla; confers resistance to ampicillin, carbenicillin, and related antibiotics
  10964..11068   -  promoter       AmpR promoter: bla
  11127..11179   -  misc_feature   bom (fragment): basis of mobility region from pBR322
  11334..11713   +  enhancer       CMV enhancer: human cytomegalovirus immediate early enhancer
  11714..11913   +  promoter       CMV promoter: human cytomegalovirus (CMV) immediate early promoter
  11931..12111   +  LTR            5' LTR (truncated): truncated 5' long terminal repeat (LTR) from HIV-1
  12158..12283   +  misc_feature   HIV-1 Ψ: packaging signal of human immunodeficiency virus type 1
  12267..12630   +  CDS            HIV-1 gag (fragment): gag protein from human immunodeficiency virus 1; gag
  12776..13009   +  misc_feature   RRE: The Rev response element (RRE) of HIV-1 allows for Rev-dependent mRNA export from the nucleus to the cytoplasm.
  13386..13486   +  CDS            Rev (fragment): human immunodeficiency virus 1 (HIV-1) Rev protein; rev; enhances nuclear export of unspliced and incompletely spliced viral mRNAs
  13536..13653   +  misc_feature   cPPT/CTS: central polypurine tract and central termination sequence of HIV-1
  13697..13730   +  protein_bind   loxP: Cre-mediated recombination occurs in the 8-bp core sequence (GCATACAT). Cre recombinase
  13741..13816   -  misc_RNA       gRNA scaffold: guide RNA scaffold for the Streptococcus pyogenes CRISPR/Cas9 system
  13841..14081   -  promoter       U6 promoter: RNA polymerase III promoter for human U6 snRNA
  14114..425     +  promoter       UbC promoter (across the origin): human ubiquitin C promoter
>Addgene plasmid #71236 | pLV hU6-sgRNA hUbC-dCas9-KRAB-T2a-Puro | addgene full sequence | sequence record 243314 | Addgene NGS Result
GTGCCGTTGGGCAGTGCACCCGTACCTTTGGGAGCGCGCGCCCTCGTCGTGTCGTGACGTCACCCGTTCT
GTTGGCTTATAATGCAGGGTGGGGCCACCTGCCGGTAGGTGTGCGGTAGGCTTTTCTCCGTCGCAGGACG
CAGGGTTCGGGCCTAGGGTAGGCTCTCCTGAATCGACAGGCGCCGGACCTCTGGTGAGGGGAGGGATAAG
TGAGGCGTCAGTTTCTTTGGTCGGTTTTATGTACCTATCTTCTTAAGTAGCTGAAGCTCCGGTTTTGAAC
TATGCGCTCGGGGTTGGCGAGTGTGTTTTGTGAAGTTTTTTAGGCACCTTTTGAAATGTAATCATTTGGG
TCAATATGTAATTTTCAGTGTTAGACTAGTAAATTGTCCGCTAAATTCTGGCCGTTTTTGGCTTTTTTGT
TAGACGAAGCTTGGGCTGCAGGTCGACTCTAGAGCCACCATGGACTACAAAGACCATGACGGTGATTATA
AAGATCATGACATCGATTACAAGGATGACGATGACAAGATGGCCCCCAAGAAGAAGAGGAAGGTGGGCCG
CGGAATGGACAAGAAGTACTCCATTGGGCTCGCCATCGGCACAAACAGCGTCGGCTGGGCCGTCATTACG
GACGAGTACAAGGTGCCGAGCAAAAAATTCAAAGTTCTGGGCAATACCGATCGCCACAGCATAAAGAAGA
ACCTCATTGGCGCCCTCCTGTTCGACTCCGGGGAAACCGCCGAAGCCACGCGGCTCAAAAGAACAGCACG
GCGCAGATATACCCGCAGAAAGAATCGGATCTGCTACCTGCAGGAGATCTTTAGTAATGAGATGGCTAAG
GTGGATGACTCTTTCTTCCATAGGCTGGAGGAGTCCTTTTTGGTGGAGGAGGATAAAAAGCACGAGCGCC
ACCCAATCTTTGGCAATATCGTGGACGAGGTGGCGTACCATGAAAAGTACCCAACCATATATCATCTGAG
GAAGAAGCTTGTAGACAGTACTGATAAGGCTGACTTGCGGTTGATCTATCTCGCGCTGGCGCATATGATC
AAATTTCGGGGACACTTCCTCATCGAGGGGGACCTGAACCCAGACAACAGCGATGTCGACAAACTCTTTA
TCCAACTGGTTCAGACTTACAATCAGCTTTTCGAAGAGAACCCGATCAACGCATCCGGAGTTGACGCCAA
AGCAATCCTGAGCGCTAGGCTGTCCAAATCCCGGCGGCTCGAAAACCTCATCGCACAGCTCCCTGGGGAG
AAGAAGAACGGCCTGTTTGGTAATCTTATCGCCCTGTCACTCGGGCTGACCCCCAACTTTAAATCTAACT
TCGACCTGGCCGAAGATGCCAAGCTTCAACTGAGCAAAGACACCTACGATGATGATCTCGACAATCTGCT
GGCCCAGATCGGCGACCAGTACGCAGACCTTTTTTTGGCGGCAAAGAACCTGTCAGACGCCATTCTGCTG
AGTGATATTCTGCGAGTGAACACGGAGATCACCAAAGCTCCGCTGAGCGCTAGTATGATCAAGCGCTATG
ATGAGCACCACCAAGACTTGACTTTGCTGAAGGCCCTTGTCAGACAGCAACTGCCTGAGAAGTACAAGGA
AATTTTCTTCGATCAGTCTAAAAATGGCTACGCCGGATACATTGACGGCGGAGCAAGCCAGGAGGAATTT
TACAAATTTATTAAGCCCATCTTGGAAAAAATGGACGGCACCGAGGAGCTGCTGGTAAAGCTTAACAGAG
AAGATCTGTTGCGCAAACAGCGCACTTTCGACAATGGAAGCATCCCCCACCAGATTCACCTGGGCGAACT
GCACGCTATCCTCAGGCGGCAAGAGGATTTCTACCCCTTTTTGAAAGATAACAGGGAAAAGATTGAGAAA
ATCCTCACATTTCGGATACCCTACTATGTAGGCCCCCTCGCCCGGGGAAATTCCAGATTCGCGTGGATGA
CTCGCAAATCAGAAGAGACCATCACTCCCTGGAACTTCGAGGAAGTCGTGGATAAGGGGGCCTCTGCCCA
GTCCTTCATCGAAAGGATGACTAACTTTGATAAAAATCTGCCTAACGAAAAGGTGCTTCCTAAACACTCT
CTGCTGTACGAGTACTTCACAGTTTATAACGAGCTCACCAAGGTCAAATACGTCACAGAAGGGATGAGAA
AGCCAGCATTCCTGTCTGGAGAGCAGAAGAAAGCTATCGTGGACCTCCTCTTCAAGACGAACCGGAAAGT
TACCGTGAAACAGCTCAAAGAAGACTATTTCAAAAAGATTGAATGTTTCGACTCTGTTGAAATCAGCGGA
GTGGAGGATCGCTTCAACGCATCCCTGGGAACGTATCACGATCTCCTGAAAATCATTAAAGACAAGGACT
TCCTGGACAATGAGGAGAACGAGGACATTCTTGAGGACATTGTCCTCACCCTTACGTTGTTTGAAGATAG
GGAGATGATTGAAGAACGCTTGAAAACTTACGCTCATCTCTTCGACGACAAAGTCATGAAACAGCTCAAG
AGGCGCCGATATACAGGATGGGGGCGGCTGTCAAGAAAACTGATCAATGGGATCCGAGACAAGCAGAGTG
GAAAGACAATCCTGGATTTTCTTAAGTCCGATGGATTTGCCAACCGGAACTTCATGCAGTTGATCCATGA
TGACTCTCTCACCTTTAAGGAGGACATCCAGAAAGCACAAGTTTCTGGCCAGGGGGACAGTCTTCACGAG
CACATCGCTAATCTTGCAGGTAGCCCAGCTATCAAAAAGGGAATACTGCAGACCGTTAAGGTCGTGGATG
AACTCGTCAAAGTAATGGGAAGGCATAAGCCCGAGAATATCGTTATCGAGATGGCCCGAGAGAACCAAAC
TACCCAGAAGGGACAGAAGAACAGTAGGGAAAGGATGAAGAGGATTGAAGAGGGTATAAAAGAACTGGGG
TCCCAAATCCTTAAGGAACACCCAGTTGAAAACACCCAGCTTCAGAATGAGAAGCTCTACCTGTACTACC
TGCAGAACGGCAGGGACATGTACGTGGATCAGGAACTGGACATCAATCGGCTCTCCGACTACGACGTGGA
TGCCATCGTGCCCCAGTCTTTTCTCAAAGATGATTCTATTGATAATAAAGTGTTGACAAGATCCGATAAA
AATAGAGGGAAGAGTGATAACGTCCCCTCAGAAGAAGTTGTCAAGAAAATGAAAAATTATTGGCGGCAGC
TGCTGAACGCCAAACTGATCACACAACGGAAGTTCGATAATCTGACTAAGGCTGAACGAGGTGGCCTGTC
TGAGTTGGATAAAGCCGGCTTCATCAAAAGGCAGCTTGTTGAGACACGCCAGATCACCAAGCACGTGGCC
CAAATTCTCGATTCACGCATGAACACCAAGTACGATGAAAATGACAAACTGATTCGAGAGGTGAAAGTTA
TTACTCTGAAGTCTAAGCTGGTCTCAGATTTCAGAAAGGACTTTCAGTTTTATAAGGTGAGAGAGATCAA
CAATTACCACCATGCGCATGATGCCTACCTGAATGCAGTGGTAGGCACTGCACTTATCAAAAAATATCCC
AAGCTTGAATCTGAATTTGTTTACGGAGACTATAAAGTGTACGATGTTAGGAAAATGATCGCAAAGTCTG
AGCAGGAAATAGGCAAGGCCACCGCTAAGTACTTCTTTTACAGCAATATTATGAATTTTTTCAAGACCGA
GATTACACTGGCCAATGGAGAGATTCGGAAGCGACCACTTATCGAAACAAACGGAGAAACAGGAGAAATC
GTGTGGGACAAGGGTAGGGATTTCGCGACAGTCCGGAAGGTCCTGTCCATGCCGCAGGTGAACATCGTTA
AAAAGACCGAAGTACAGACCGGAGGCTTCTCCAAGGAAAGTATCCTCCCGAAAAGGAACAGCGACAAGCT
GATCGCACGCAAAAAAGATTGGGACCCCAAGAAATACGGCGGATTCGATTCTCCTACAGTCGCTTACAGT
GTACTGGTTGTGGCCAAAGTGGAGAAAGGGAAGTCTAAAAAACTCAAAAGCGTCAAGGAACTGCTGGGCA
TCACAATCATGGAGCGATCAAGCTTCGAAAAAAACCCCATCGACTTTCTCGAGGCGAAAGGATATAAAGA
GGTCAAAAAAGACCTCATCATTAAGCTTCCCAAGTACTCTCTCTTTGAGCTTGAAAACGGCCGGAAACGA
ATGCTCGCTAGTGCGGGCGAGCTGCAGAAAGGTAACGAGCTGGCACTGCCCTCTAAATACGTTAATTTCT
TGTATCTGGCCAGCCACTATGAAAAGCTCAAAGGGTCTCCCGAAGATAATGAGCAGAAGCAGCTGTTCGT
GGAACAACACAAACACTACCTTGATGAGATCATCGAGCAAATAAGCGAATTCTCCAAAAGAGTGATCCTC
GCCGACGCTAACCTCGATAAGGTGCTTTCTGCTTACAATAAGCACAGGGATAAGCCCATCAGGGAGCAGG
CAGAAAACATTATCCACTTGTTTACTCTGACCAACTTGGGCGCGCCTGCAGCCTTCAAGTACTTCGACAC
CACCATAGACAGAAAGCGGTACACCTCTACAAAGGAGGTCCTGGACGCCACACTGATTCATCAGTCAATT
ACGGGGCTCTATGAAACAAGAATCGACCTCTCTCAGCTCGGTGGAGACAGCAGGGCTGACCCCAAGAAGA
AGAGGAAGGTGGCTAGCGATGCTAAGTCACTGACTGCCTGGTCCCGGACACTGGTGACCTTCAAGGATGT
GTTTGTGGACTTCACCAGGGAGGAGTGGAAGCTGCTGGACACTGCTCAGCAGATCCTGTACAGAAATGTG
ATGCTGGAGAACTATAAGAACCTGGTTTCCTTGGGTTATCAGCTTACTAAGCCAGATGTGATCCTCCGGT
TGGAGAAGGGAGAAGAGCCCTGGCTGGTGGAGAGAGAAATTCACCAAGAGACCCATCCTGATTCAGAGAC
TGCATTTGAAATCAAATCATCAGTTCCGAAAAAGAAACGCAAAGTTGCTAGCGAGGGCAGAGGAAGTCTT
CTAACATGCGGTGACGTGGAGGAGAATCCCGGCCCTATGACCGAGTACAAGCCCACGGTGCGCCTCGCCA
CCCGCGACGACGTCCCCAGGGCCGTACGCACCCTCGCCGCCGCGTTCGCCGACTACCCCGCCACGCGCCA
CACCGTCGATCCGGACCGCCACATCGAGCGGGTCACCGAGCTGCAAGAACTCTTCCTCACGCGCGTCGGG
CTCGACATCGGCAAGGTGTGGGTCGCGGACGACGGCGCCGCGGTGGCGGTCTGGACCACGCCGGAGAGCG
TCGAAGCGGGGGCGGTGTTCGCCGAGATCGGCCCGCGCATGGCCGAGTTGAGCGGTTCCCGGCTGGCCGC
GCAGCAACAGATGGAAGGCCTCCTGGCGCCGCACCGGCCCAAGGAGCCCGCGTGGTTCCTGGCCACCGTC
GGCGTGTCGCCCGACCACCAGGGCAAGGGTCTGGGCAGCGCCGTCGTGCTCCCCGGAGTGGAGGCGGCCG
AGCGCGCCGGGGTGCCCGCCTTCCTGGAGACCTCCGCGCCCCGCAACCTCCCCTTCTACGAGCGGCTCGG
CTTCACCGTCACCGCCGACGTCGAGGTGCCCGAAGGACCGCGCACCTGGTGCATGACCCGCAAGCCCGGT
GCCTGACCAGCACACTGGCGGCCGTTACTAGCTTCTGCAGCACGACCGGTTGATAATAGATAACTTCGTA
TAGCATACATTATACGAAGTTATGAATTCGATATCAAGCTTATCGATAATCAACCTCTGGATTACAAAAT
TTGTGAAAGATTGACTGGTATTCTTAACTATGTTGCTCCTTTTACGCTATGTGGATACGCTGCTTTAATG
CCTTTGTATCATGCTATTGCTTCCCGTATGGCTTTCATTTTCTCCTCCTTGTATAAATCCTGGTTGCTGT
CTCTTTATGAGGAGTTGTGGCCCGTTGTCAGGCAACGTGGCGTGGTGTGCACTGTGTTTGCTGACGCAAC
CCCCACTGGTTGGGGCATTGCCACCACCTGTCAGCTCCTTTCCGGGACTTTCGCTTTCCCCCTCCCTATT
GCCACGGCGGAACTCATCGCCGCCTGCCTTGCCCGCTGCTGGACAGGGGCTCGGCTGTTGGGCACTGACA
ATTCCGTGGTGTTGTCGGGGAAATCATCGTCCTTTCCTTGGCTGCTCGCCTGTGTTGCCACCTGGATTCT
GCGCGGGACGTCCTTCTGCTACGTCCCTTCGGCCCTCAATCCAGCGGACCTTCCTTCCCGCGGCCTGCTG
CCGGCTCTGCGGCCTCTTCCGCGTCTTCGCCTTCGCCCTCAGACGAGTCGGATCTCCCTTTGGGCCGCCT
CCCCGCATCGATACCGTCGACCTCGAGACCTAGAAAAACATGGAGCAATCACAAGTAGCAATACAGCAGC
TACCAATGCTGATTGTGCCTGGCTAGAAGCACAAGAGGAGGAGGAGGTGGGTTTTCCAGTCACACCTCAG
GTACCTTTAAGACCAATGACTTACAAGGCAGCTGTAGATCTTAGCCACTTTTTAAAAGAAAAGGGGGGAC
TGGAAGGGCTAATTCACTCCCAACGAAGACAAGATATCCTTGATCTGTGGATCTACCACACACAAGGCTA
CTTCCCTGATTGGCAGAACTACACACCAGGGCCAGGGATCAGATATCCACTGACCTTTGGATGGTGCTAC
AAGCTAGTACCAGTTGAGCAAGAGAAGGTAGAAGAAGCCAATGAAGGAGAGAACACCCGCTTGTTACACC
CTGTGAGCCTGCATGGGATGGATGACCCGGAGAGAGAAGTATTAGAGTGGAGGTTTGACAGCCGCCTAGC
ATTTCATCACATGGCCCGAGAGCTGCATCCGGACTGTACTGGGTCTCTCTGGTTAGACCAGATCTGAGCC
TGGGAGCTCTCTGGCTAACTAGGGAACCCACTGCTTAAGCCTCAATAAAGCTTGCCTTGAGTGCTTCAAG
TAGTGTGTGCCCGTCTGTTGTGTGACTCTGGTAACTAGAGATCCCTCAGACCCTTTTAGTCAGTGTGGAA
AATCTCTAGCAGGGCCCGTTTAAACCCGCTGATCAGCCTCGACTGTGCCTTCTAGTTGCCAGCCATCTGT
TGTTTGCCCCTCCCCCGTGCCTTCCTTGACCCTGGAAGGTGCCACTCCCACTGTCCTTTCCTAATAAAAT
GAGGAAATTGCATCGCATTGTCTGAGTAGGTGTCATTCTATTCTGGGGGGTGGGGTGGGGCAGGACAGCA
AGGGGGAGGATTGGGAAGACAATAGCAGGCATGCTGGGGATGCGGTGGGCTCTATGGCTTCTGAGGCGGA
AAGAACCAGCTGGGGCTCTAGGGGGTATCCCC
[124 nt withheld, positions 7383-7506]
C
[91 nt withheld, positions 7508-7598]
A
[49 nt withheld, positions 7600-7648]
CCTTTGACGTTGGAGTCCACGTTCTTT
[37 nt withheld, positions 7676-7712]
ACCCTATCTCGGTCTATTCTTTTGATTTATAAGGGATTTTGCCGATTTCGGCCTATTGGTTAAAAAATGA
GCTGATTTAACAAAAATTTAACGCGAATTAATTCTGTGGAATGTGTGTCAGTTAGGGTGTGGAAAGTCCC
CAGGCTCCCCAGCAGGCAGAAGTATGCAAAGCATGCATCTCAATTAGTCAGCAACCAGGTGTGGAAAGTC
CCCAGGCTCCCCAGCAGGCAGAAGTATGCAAAGCATGCATCTCAATTAGTCAGCAACCATAGTCCCGCCC
CTAACTCCGCCCATCCCGCCCCTAACTCCGCCCAGTTCCGCCCATTCTCCGCCCCATGGCTGACTAATTT
TTTTTATTTATGCAGAGGCCGAGGCCGCCTCTGCCTCTGAGCTATTCCAGAAGTAGTGAGGAGGCTTTTT
TGGAGGCCTAGGCTTTTGCAAAAAGCTCCCGGGAGCTTGTATATCCATTTTCGGATCTGATCAGCACGTG
TTGACAATTAATCATCGGCATAGTATATCGGCATAGTATAATACGACAAGGTGAGGAACTAAACCATGGC
CAAGTTGACCAGTGCCGTTCCGGTGCTCACCGCGCGCGACGTCGCCGGAGCGGTCGAGTTCTGGACCGAC
CGGCTCGGGTTCTCCCGGGACTTCGTGGAGGACGACTTCGCCGGTGTGGTCCGGGACGACGTGACCCTGT
TCATCAGCGCGGTCCAGGACCAGGTGGTGCCGGACAACACCCTGGCCTGGGTGTGGGTGCGCGGCCTGGA
CGAGCTGTACGCCGAGTGGTCGGAGGTCGTGTCCACGAACTTCCGGGACGCCTCCGGGCCGGCCATGACC
GAGATCGGCGAGCAGCCGTGGGGGCGGGAGTTCGCCCTGCGCGACCCGGCCGGCAACTGCGTGCACTTCG
TGGCCGAGGAGCAGGACTGACACGTGCTACGAGATTTCGATTCCACCGCCGCCTTCTATGAAAGGTTGGG
CTTCGGAATCGTTTTCCGGGACGCCGGCTGGATGATCCTCCAGCGCGGGGATCTCATGCTGGAGTTCTTC
GCCCACCCCAACTTGTTTATTGCAGCTTATAATGGTTACAAATAAAGCAATAGCATCACAAATTTCACAA
ATAAAGCATTTTTTTCACTGCATTCTAGTTGTGGTTTGTCCAAACTCATCAATGTATCTTATCATGTCTG
TATACCGTCGACCTCTAGCTAGAGCTTGGCGTAATCATGGTCATAGCTGTTTCCTGTGTGAAATTGTTAT
CCGCTCACAATTCCACACAACATACGAGCCGGAAGCATAAAGTGTAAAGCCTGGGGTGCCTAATGAGTGA
GCTAACTCACATTAATTGCGTTGCGCTCACTGCCCGCTTTCCAGTCGGGAAACCTGTCGTGCCAGCTGCA
TTAATGAATCGGCCAACGCGCGGGGAGAGGCGGTTTGCGTATTGGGCGCTCTTCCGCTTCCTCGCTCACT
GACTCGCTGCGCTCGGTCGTTCGGCTGCGGCGAGCGGTATCAGCTCACTCAAAGGCGGTAATACGGTTAT
CCACAGAATCAGGGGATAACGCAGGAAAGAACATGTGAGCAAAAGGCCAGCAAAAGGCCAGGAACCGTAA
AAAGGCCGCGTTGCTGGCGTTTTTCCATAGGCTCCGCCCCCCTGACGAGCATCACAAAAATCGACGCTCA
AGTCAGAGGTGGCGAAACCCGACAGGACTATAAAGATACCAGGCGTTTCCCCCTGGAAGCTCCCTCGTGC
GCTCTCCTGTTCCGACCCTGCCGCTTACCGGATACCTGTCCGCCTTTCTCCCTTCGGGAAGCGTGGCGCT
TTCTCATAGCTCACGCTGTAGGTATCTCAGTTCGGTGTAGGTCGTTCGCTCCAAGCTGGGCTGTGTGCAC
GAACCCCCCGTTCAGCCCGACCGCTGCGCCTTATCCGGTAACTATCGTCTTGAGTCCAACCCGGTAAGAC
ACGACTTATCGCCACTGGCAGCAGCCACTGGTAACAGGATTAGCAGAGCGAGGTATGTAGGCGGTGCTAC
AGAGTTCTTGAAGTGGTGGCCTAACTACGGCTACACTAGAAGAACAGTATTTGGTATCTGCGCTCTGCTG
AAGCCAGTTACCTTCGGAAAAAGAGTTGGTAGCTCTTGATCCGGCAAACAAACCACCGCTGGTAGCGGTG
GTTTTTTTGTTTGCAAGCAGCAGATTACGCGCAGAAAAAAAGGATCTCAAGAAGATCCTTTGATCTTTTC
TACGGGGTCTGACGCTCAGTGGAACGAAAACTCACGTTAAGGGATTTTGGTCATGAGATTATCAAAAAGG
ATCTTCACCTAGATCCTTTTAAATTAAAAATGAAGTTTTAAATCAATCTAAAGTATATATGAGTAAACTT
GGTCTGACAGTTACCAATGCTTAATCAGTGAGGCACCTATCTCAGCGATCTGTCTATTTCGTTCATCCAT
AGTTGCCTGACTCCCCGTCGTGTAGATAACTACGATACGGGAGGGCTTACCATCTGGCCCCAGTGCTGCA
ATGATACCGCGAGACCCACGCTCACCGGCTCCAGATTTATCAGCAATAAACCAGCCAGCCGGAAGGGCCG
AGCGCAGAAGTGGTCCTGCAACTTTATCCGCCTCCATCCAGTCTATTAATTGTTGCCGGGAAGCTAGAGT
AAGTAGTTCGCCAGTTAATAGTTTGCGCAACGTTGTTGCCATTGCTACAGGCATCGTGGTGTCACGCTCG
TCGTTTGGTATGGCTTCATTCAGCTCCGGTTCCCAACGATCAAGGCGAGTTACATGATCCCCCATGTTGT
GCAAAAAAGCGGTTAGCTCCTTCGGTCCTCCGATCGTTGTCAGAAGTAAGTTGGCCGCAGTGTTATCACT
CATGGTTATGGCAGCACTGCATAATTCTCTTACTGTCATGCCATCCGTAAGATGCTTTTCTGTGACTGGT
GAGTACTCAACCAAGTCATTCTGAGAATAGTGTATGCGGCGACCGAGTTGCTCTTGCCCGGCGTCAATAC
GGGATAATACCGCGCCACATAGCAGAACTTTAAAAGTGCTCATCATTGGAAAACGTTCTTCGGGGCGAAA
ACTCTCAAGGATCTTACCGCTGTTGAGATCCAGTTCGATGTAACCCACTCGTGCACCCAACTGATCTTCA
GCATCTTTTACTTTCACCAGCGTTTCTGGGTGAGCAAAAACAGGAAGGCAAAATGCCGCAAAAAAGGGAA
TAAGGGCGACACGGAAATGTTGAATACTCATACTCTTCCTTTTTCAATATTATTGAAGCATTTATCAGGG
TTATTGTCTCATGAGCGGATACATATTTGAATGTATTTAGAAAAATAAACAAATAGGGGTTCCGCGCACA
TTTCCCCGAAAAGTGCCACCTGACGTCGACGGATCGGGAGATCTCCCGATCCCCTATGGTGCACTCTCAG
TACAATCTGCTCTGATGCCGCATAGTTAAGCCAGTATCTGCTCCCTGCTTGTGTGTTGGAGGTCGCTGAG
TAGTGCGCGAGCAAAATTTAAGCTACAACAAGGCAAGGCTTGACCGACAATTGCATGAAGAATCTGCTTA
GGGTTAGGCGTTTTGCGCTGCTTCGCGATGTACGGGCCAGATATACGCGTTGACATTGATTATTGACTAG
TTATTAATAGTAATCAATTACGGGGTCATTAGTTCATAGCCCATATATGGAGTTCCGCGTTACATAACTT
ACGGTAAATGGCCCGCCTGGCTGACCGCCCAACGACCCCCGCCCATTGACGTCAATAATGACGTATGTTC
CCATAGTAACGCCAATAGGGACTTTCCATTGACGTCAATGGGTGGAGTATTTACGGTAAACTGCCCACTT
GGCAGTACATCAAGTGTATCATATGCCAAGTACGCCCCCTATTGACGTCAATGACGGTAAATGGCCCGCC
TGGCATTATGCCCAGTACATGACCTTATGGGACTTTCCTACTTGGCAGTACATCTACGTATTAGTCATCG
CTATTACCATGGTGATGCGGTTTTGGCAGTACATCAATGGGCGTGGATAGCGGTTTGACTCACGGGGATT
TCCAAGTCTCCACCCCATTGACGTCAATGGGAGTTTGTTTTGGCACCAAAATCAACGGGACTTTCCAAAA
TGTCGTAACAACTCCGCCCCATTGACGCAAATGGGCGGTAGGCGTGTACGGTGGGAGGTCTATATAAGCA
GCGCGTTTTGCCTGTACTGGGTCTCTCTGGTTAGACCAGATCTGAGCCTGGGAGCTCTCTGGCTAACTAG
GGAACCCACTGCTTAAGCCTCAATAAAGCTTGCCTTGAGTGCTTCAAGTAGTGTGTGCCCGTCTGTTGTG
TGACTCTGGTAACTAGAGATCCCTCAGACCCTTTTAGTCAGTGTGGAAAATCTCTAGCAGTGGCGCCCGA
ACAGGGACTTGAAAGCGAAAGGGAAACCAGAGGAGCTCTCTCGACGCAGGACTCGGCTTGCTGAAGCGCG
CACGGCAAGAGGCGAGGGGCGGCGACTGGTGAGTACGCCAAAAATTTTGACTAGCGGAGGCTAGAAGGAG
AGAGATGGGTGCGAGAGCGTCAGTATTAAGCGGGGGAGAATTAGATCGCGATGGGAAAAAATTCGGTTAA
GGCCAGGGGGAAAGAAAAAATATAAATTAAAACATATAGTATGGGCAAGCAGGGAGCTAGAACGATTCGC
AGTTAATCCTGGCCTGTTAGAAACATCAGAAGGCTGTAGACAAATACTGGGACAGCTACAACCATCCCTT
CAGACAGGATCAGAAGAACTTAGATCATTATATAATACAGTAGCAACCCTCTATTGTGTGCATCAAAGGA
TAGAGATAAAAGACACCAAGGAAGCTTTAGACAAGATAGAGGAAGAGCAAAACAAAAGTAAGACCACCGC
ACAGCAAGCGGCCGCTGATCTTCAGACCTGGAGGAGGAGATATGAGGGACAATTGGAGAAGTGAATTATA
TAAATATAAAGTAGTAAAAATTGAACCATTAGGAGTAGCACCCACCAAGGCAAAGAGAAGAGTGGTGCAG
AGAGAAAAAAGAGCAGTGGGAATAGGAGCTTTGTTCCTTGGGTTCTTGGGAGCAGCAGGAAGCACTATGG
GCGCAGCGTCAATGACGCTGACGGTACAGGCCAGACAATTATTGTCTGGTATAGTGCAGCAGCAGAACAA
TTTGCTGAGGGCTATTGAGGCGCAACAGCATCTGTTGCAACTCACAGTCTGGGGCATCAAGCAGCTCCAG
GCAAGAATCCTGGCTGTGGAAAGATACCTAAAGGATCAACAGCTCCTGGGGATTTGGGGTTGCTCTGGAA
AACTCATTTGCACCACTGCTGTGCCTTGGAATGCTAGTTGGAGTAATAAATCTCTGGAACAGATTTGGAA
TCACACGACCTGGATGGAGTGGGACAGAGAAATTAACAATTACACAAGCTTAATACACTCCTTAATTGAA
GAATCGCAAAACCAGCAAGAAAAGAATGAACAAGAATTATTGGAATTAGATAAATGGGCAAGTTTGTGGA
ATTGGTTTAACATAACAAATTGGCTGTGGTATATAAAATTATTCATAATGATAGTAGGAGGCTTGGTAGG
TTTAAGAATAGTTTTTGCTGTACTTTCTATAGTGAATAGAGTTAGGCAGGGATATTCACCATTATCGTTT
CAGACCCACCTCCCAACCCCGAGGGGACCCGACAGGCCCGAAGGAATAGAAGAAGAAGGTGGAGAGAGAG
ACAGAGACAGATCCATTCGATTAGTGAACGGATCGGCACTGCGTGCGCCAATTCTGCAGACAAATGGCAG
TATTCATCCACAATTTTAAAAGAAAAGGGGGGATTGGGGGGTACAGTGCAGGGGAAAGAATAGTAGACAT
AATAGCAACAGACATACAAACTAAAGAATTACAAAAACAAATTACAAAAATTCAAAATTTTCGGGTTTAT
TACAGGGACAGCAGAGATCCAGTTTGGTTAATTAATAACTTCGTATAGCATACATTATACGAAGTTATTA
AAAAAAAAGCACCGACTCGGTGCCACTTTTTCAAGTTGATAACGGACTAGCCTTATTTTAACTTGCTATT
TCTAGCTCTAAAACTGAGACGTCCGTCTCCGGTGTTTCGTCCTTTCCACAAGATATATAAAGCCAAGAAA
TCGAAATACTTTCAAGTTACGGTAAGCATATGATAGTCCATTTTAAAACATAATTTTAAAACTGCAAACT
ACCCAAGAAATTATTACTTTCTACGTCACGTATTTTGTACTAATATCTTTGTGTTTACAGTCAAATTAAT
TCCAATTATCTCTCTAACAGCCTTGTATCGTATATGCAAATATGAAGGAATCATGGGAAATAGGCCCTCT
TAATTAATTAACCCGTGTCGGCTCCAGATCTGGCCTCCGCGCCGGGTTTTGGCGCCTCCCGCGGGCGCCC
CCCTCCTCACGGCGAGCGCTGCCACGTCAGACGAAGGGCGCAGCGAGCGTCCTGATCCTTCCGCCCGGAC
GCTCAGGACAGCGGCCCGCTGCTCATAAGACTCGGCCTTAGAACCCCAGTATCAGCAGAAGGACATTTTA
GGACGGGACTTGGGTGACTCTAGGGCACTGGTTTTCTTTCCAGAGAGCGGAACAGGCGAGGAAAAGTAGT
CCCTTCTCGGCGATTCTGCGGAGGGATCTCCGTGGGGCGGTGAACGCCGATGATTATATAAGGACGCGCC
GGGTGTGGCACAGCTAGTTCCGTCGCAGCCGGGATTTGGGTCGCGGTTCTTGTTTGTGGATCGCTGTGAT
CGTCACTTGGTGAGTAGCGGGCTGCTGGGCTGGCCGGGGCTTTCGTGGCCGCCGGGCCGCTCGGTGGGAC
GGAAGCGTGTGGAGAGACCGCCAAGGGCTGTAGTCTGGGTCCGCGAGCAAGGTTGCCCTGAACTGGGGGT
TGGGGGGAGCGCAGCAAAATGGCGGCTGTTCCCGAGTCTTGAATGGAAGACGCTTGTGAGGCGGGCTGTG
AGGTCGTTGAAACAAGGTGGGGGGCATGGTGGGCGGCAAGAACCCAAGGTCTTGAGGCCTTCGCTAATGC
GGGAAAGCTCTTATTCGGGTGAGATGGGCTGGGGCACCATCTGGGGACCCTGACGTGAAGTTTGTCACTG
ACTGGAGAACTCGGTTTGTCGTCTGTTGCGGGGGCGGCAGTTATGGCG
