LOCUS       Exported 821 bp ds-DNA linear SYN 17-MAY-2021
DEFINITION  Express sgRNA and dCas9-KRAB from lentiviral vector.
ACCESSION   .
VERSION     .
KEYWORDS    pLV hU6-sgRNA hUbC-dCas9-KRAB-T2a-Puro
SOURCE      synthetic DNA construct
  ORGANISM  synthetic DNA construct
REFERENCE   1 (bases 1 to 821)
  AUTHORS   Thakore PI, D'Ippolito AM, Song L, Safi A, Shivakumar NK, Kabadi AM,
            Reddy TE, Crawford GE, Gersbach CA
  TITLE     Highly specific epigenome editing by CRISPR-Cas9 repressors for
            silencing of distal regulatory elements.
  JOURNAL   Nat Methods. 2015 Dec;12(12):1143-9. doi: 10.1038/nmeth.3630. Epub
            2015 Oct 26.
  PUBMED    26501517
REFERENCE   2 (bases 1 to 821)
  AUTHORS   .
  TITLE     Direct Submission
  JOURNAL   Exported May 17, 2021 from SnapGene Server 1.1.58
            http://www.snapgene.com
FEATURES             Location/Qualifiers
     source          1..821
                     /organism="synthetic DNA construct"
                     /mol_type="other DNA"
     misc_RNA        complement(32..107)
                     /label=gRNA scaffold
                     /note="guide RNA scaffold for the Streptococcus pyogenes
                     CRISPR/Cas9 system"
     promoter        complement(132..372)
                     /label=U6 promoter
                     /note="RNA polymerase III promoter for human U6 snRNA"
     primer_bind     complement(182..201)
                     /label=LKO.1 5'
                     /note="Human U6 promoter, forward primer"
     primer_bind     complement(352..372)
                     /label=hU6-F
                     /note="Human U6 promoter, forward primer"
     promoter        405..804
                     /label=UbC promoter
                     /note="human ubiquitin C promoter"
ORIGIN
        1 gcatacatta tacgaagtta ttaaaaaaaa agcaccgact cggtgccact ttttcaagtt
       61 gataacggac tagccttatt ttaacttgct atttctagct ctaaaactga gacgtccgtc
      121 tccggtgttt cgtcctttcc acaagatata taaagccaag aaatcgaaat actttcaagt
      181 tacggtaagc atatgatagt ccattttaaa acataatttt aaaactgcaa actacccaag
      241 aaattattac tttctacgtc acgtattttg tactaatatc tttgtgttta cagtcaaatt
      301 aattccaatt atctctctaa cagccttgta tcgtatatgc aaatatgaag gaatcatggg
      361 aaataggccc tcttaattaa ttaacccgtg tcggctccag atctggcctc cgcgccgggt
      421 tttggcgcct cccgcgggcg cccccctcct cacggcgagc gctgccacgt cagacgaagg
      481 gcgcagcgag cgtcctgatc cttccgcccg gacgctcagg acagcggccc gctgctcata
      541 agactcggcc ttagaacccc agtatcagca gaaggacatt ttaggacggg acttgggtga
      601 ctctagggca ctggttttct ttccagagag cggaacaggc gaggaaaagt agtcccttct
      661 cggcgattct gcggagggat ctccgtgggg cggtgaacgc cgatgattat ataaggacgc
      721 gccgggtgtg gcacagctag ttccgtcgca gccgggattt gggtcgcggt tcttgtttgt
      781 ggatcgctgt gatcgtcact tggtgagtag cgggctgctg g
//
