>Addgene plasmid #71236 | pLV hU6-sgRNA hUbC-dCas9-KRAB-T2a-Puro | addgene partial sequence | sequence record 129977 | JBS21 5'-TCGTAGAAGGGGAGGTTGCG-3'
CGCGCTCGGCCGCCTCCACTCCGGGGAGCACGACGGCGCTGCCCAGACCCTTGCCCTGGTGGTCGGGCGA
CACGCCGACGGTGGCCAGGAACCACGCGGGCTCCTTGGGCCGGTGCGGCGCCAGGAGGCCTTCCATCTGT
TGCTGCGCGGCCAGCCGGGAACCGCTCAACTCGGCCATGCGCGGGCCGATCTCGGCGAACACCGCCCCCG
CTTCGACGCTCTCCGGCGTGGTCCAGACCGCCACCGCGGCGCCGTCGTCCGCGACCCACACCTTGCCGAT
GTCGAGCCCGACGCGCGTGAGGAAGAGTTCTTGCAGCTCGGTGACCCGCTCGATGTGGCGGTCCGGATCG
ACGGTGTGGCGCGTGGCGGGGTAGTCGGCGAACGCGGCGGCGAGGGTGCGTACGGCCCTGGGGACGTCGT
CGCGGGTGGCGAGGCGCACCGTGGGCTTGTACTCGGTCATAGGGCCGGGATTCTCCTCCACGTCACCGCA
TGTTAGAAGACTTCCTCTGCCCTCGCTAGCAACTTTGCGTTTCTTTTTCGGAACTGATGATTTGATTTCA
AATGCAGTCTCTGAATCAGGATGGGTCTCTTGGTGAATTTCTCTCTCCACCAGCCAGGGCTCTTCTCCCT
TCTCCAACCGGAGGATCACATCTGGCTTAGTAAGCTGATAACCCAAGGAAACCAGGTTCTTATAGTTCTC
CAGCATCACATTTCTGTACAGGATCTGCTGAGCAGTGTCCAGCAGCTTCCACTCCTCCCTGGTGAAGTCC
ACAAACACATCCTTGAAGGTCACCAGTGTCCGGGACCAGGCAGTCAGTGACTTAGCATCGCTAGCCACCT
TCCTCTTCTTCTTG
