>Addgene plasmid #71236 | pLV hU6-sgRNA hUbC-dCas9-KRAB-T2a-Puro | addgene partial sequence | sequence record 129978 | hUBCpro-F 5'-TGAAGCTCCGGTTTTGAACT-3'
AATGTAATCATTTGGGTCAATATGTAATTTTCAGTGTTAGACTAGTAAATTGTCCGCTAAATTCTGGCCG
TTTTTGGCTTTTTTGTTAGACGAAGCTTGGGCTGCAGGTCGACTCTAGAGCCACCATGGACTACAAAGAC
CATGACGGTGATTATAAAGATCATGACATCGATTACAAGGATGACGATGACAAGATGGCCCCCAAGAAGA
AGAGGAAGGTGGGCCGCGGAATGGACAAGAAGTACTCCATTGGGCTCGCCATCGGCACAAACAGCGTCGG
CTGGGCCGTCATTACGGACGAGTACAAGGTGCCGAGCAAAAAATTCAAAGTTCTGGGCAATACCGATCGC
CACAGCATAAAGAAGAACCTCATTGGCGCCCTCCTGTTCGACTCCGGGGAAACCGCCGAAGCCACGCGGC
TCAAAAGAACAGCACGGCGCAGATATACCCGCAGAAAGAATCGGATCTGCTACCTGCAGGAGATCTTTAG
TAATGAGATGGCTAAGGTGGATGACTCTTTCTTCCATAGGCTGGAGGAGTCCTTTTTGGTGGAGGAGGAT
AAAAAGCACGAGCGCCACCCAATCTTTGGCAATATCGTGGACGAGGTGGCGTACCATGAAAAGTACCCAA
CCATATATCATCTGAGGAAGAAGCTTGTAGACAGTACTGATAAGGCTGACTTGCGGTTGATCTATCTCGC
GCTGGCGCATATGATCAAATTTCGGGGACACTTCCTCATCGAGGGGGACCTGAACCCAGACAACAGCGAT
GTCGACAAACTCTTTATCCAACTGGTTCAGACTTACAATCAGCTTTTCGAAGAGAACCCGATCAACGCAT
CCGGAGTTGACGCCAAAGCAATCCTGAGCGCTAGGCTGTCCAAATCCCGGCGGCTCGAA
